Addgene plasmid #198975: pGL0_64 [mScarlet]
Purpose: Level 0 part
Depositing lab: Charlie Gilbert & Nili Ostrov & Cultivarium Tools. Depositing organization: Cultivarium, Convergent Research. Publication: A scalable framework for high-throughput identification of functional origins of replication in non-model bacteria. Gilbert C, Brumwell SL, Crits-Christoph A, Kang SC, Martin-Moldes Z, Alsharif W, Esmurria A, Nguyen M-A, Lee HH, Ostrov N. bioRxiv 2023.05.19.541510 10.1101/2023.05.19.541510.
Backbone
  Vector backbone: pGLDV_17
  Vector type: Synthetic Biology
Growth in bacteria
  Bacterial resistance: Chloramphenicol, 25 μg/mL
  Growth temperature: 37°C
  Growth strain: E. coli Twist 10B
  Copy number: High Copy
Gene/Insert
  Gene/Insert name: mScarlet-I
  Species: Synthetic
  Cloning method: Unknown
Resource information
  A portion of this plasmid was derived from a plasmid made by: Theodorus Gadella (Bindels et al. 2016 https://doi.org/10.1038/nmeth.4074)
Terms and licenses: Academic/Nonprofit Terms; Industry Terms: Not Available to Industry
How to cite: pGL0_64 [mScarlet] was a gift from Charlie Gilbert & Nili Ostrov & Cultivarium Tools (Addgene plasmid # 198975 ; http://n2t.net/addgene:198975 ; RRID:Addgene_198975)
