[The description below was written by a language model from this plasmid's Addgene catalogue record and pLannotate feature annotations shown in this document.]
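Description:
pGL0_64 [mScarlet] is a small (about 2.9 kb) synthetic-biology plasmid built on the pGLDV_17 backbone and catalogued as a "Level 0 part", meaning a storage vector that holds a single basic DNA part for use in a hierarchical, modular assembly scheme. It is propagated in E. coli as a high-copy plasmid through a ColE1/pMB1/pUC-type origin of replication. Selection is by chloramphenicol, with resistance provided by a cat (chloramphenicol acetyltransferase) gene expressed from its native cat promoter and followed by the phage lambda t0 transcription terminator.

The stored part is the coding sequence of mScarlet-I, a synthetic, monomeric, rapidly maturing red fluorescent protein that fluoresces constitutively. The record notes that this portion was derived from a previously published mScarlet plasmid. The feature table shows no promoter, ribosome binding site or terminator around the mScarlet-I reading frame, which fits a bare coding part intended to be combined with regulatory parts in later assembly steps rather than expressed from this plasmid. A short lacZα fragment lies just upstream of the insert and is probably a remnant of a screening cassette in the parental backbone, although the record does not say so. The cloning method is listed as unknown, and the assembly standard and flanking restriction sites are not annotated.

The plasmid belongs to a toolkit associated with work on high-throughput identification of functional origins of replication in non-model bacteria. In that context, a red fluorescent reporter part could be assembled into higher-level test vectors, but the record does not state a specific use.
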