Features (pLannotate 1.2.2; 6 found; start..end, strand, type, name):
    245..833     -  rep_origin     ori: high-copy-number ColE1/pMB1/pBR322/pUC origin of replication
    966..1060    -  terminator     lambda t0 terminator: transcription terminator from phage lambda
   1084..1740    -  CDS            cat: CAT_ECOLX - Experimental evidence at protein level: Swiss-Prot protein existence level 1. This enzyme is an effector of chloramphenicol resistance in bacteria. From Escherichia coli. This protein is used as a marker in many commonly used cloning vectors, such as pACYC184.
   1741..1843    -  promoter       cat promoter: promoter of the E. coli cat gene encoding chloramphenicol acetyltransferase
   1918..1961    -  CDS            lacZα (fragment): LacZα fragment of β-galactosidase; lacZ fragment
   2095..2790    +  CDS            mScarlet-I: mScarlet-I is a basic (constitutively fluorescent) red fluorescent protein published in 2016, derived from synthetic construct. It is reported to be a rapidly-maturing monomer with moderate acid sensitivity.
>Addgene plasmid #198975 | pGL0_64 [mScarlet] | addgene full sequence | sequence record 403302 | Addgene NGS Result
AGGCTAGGTGGAGGCTCAGTGATGATAAGTCTGCGATGGTGGATGCATGTGTCATGGTCATAGCTGTTTC
CTGTGTGAAATTGTTATCCGCTCAGAGGGCACAATCCTATTCCGCGCTATCCGACAATCTCCAAGACATT
AGGTGGAGTTCAGTTCGGCGTATGGCATATGTCGCTGGAAAGAACATGTGAGCAAAAGGCCAGCAAAAGG
CCAGGAACCGTAAAAAGGCCGCGTTGCTGGCGTTTTTCCATAGGCTCCGCCCCCCTGACGAGCATCACAA
AAATCGACGCTCAAGTCAGAGGTGGCGAAACCCGACAGGACTATAAAGATACCAGGCGTTTCCCCCTGGA
AGCTCCCTCGTGCGCTCTCCTGTTCCGACCCTGCCGCTTACCGGATACCTGTCCGCCTTTCTCCCTTCGG
GAAGCGTGGCGCTTTCTCATAGCTCACGCTGTAGGTATCTCAGTTCGGTGTAGGTCGTTCGCTCCAAGCT
GGGCTGTGTGCACGAACCCCCCGTTCAGCCCGACCGCTGCGCCTTATCCGGTAACTATCGTCTTGAGTCC
AACCCGGTAAGACACGACTTATCGCCACTGGCAGCAGCCACTGGTAACAGGATTAGCAGAGCGAGGTATG
TAGGCGGTGCTACAGAGTTCTTGAAGTGGTGGCCTAACTACGGCTACACTAGAAGAACAGTATTTGGTAT
CTGCGCTCTGCTGAAGCCAGTTACCTTCGGAAAAAGAGTTGGTAGCTCTTGATCCGGCAAACAAACCACC
GCTGGTAGCGGTGGTTTTTTTGTTTGCAAGCAGCAGATTACGCGCAGAAAAAAAGGATCTCAAGAAGATC
CTTTGATCTTTTCTACGGGGTCTGACGCTCTATTCAACAAAGCCGCCGTCCCGTCAAGTCAGCGTAAATG
GGTAGGGGGCTTCAAATCGTCCCCCCATACGATATAAGTTGTTACTAGTGCTTGGATTCTCACCAATAAA
AAACGCCCGGCGGCAACCGAGCGTTCTGAACAAATCCAGATGGAGTTCTGAGGTCATTACTGGATCTATC
AACAGGAGTCCAAGCGAGCTCGATATCAAATTACGCCCCGCCCTGCCACTCATCGCAGTACTGTTGTAAT
TCATTAAGCATTCTGCCGACATGGAAGCCATCACAAACGGCATGATGAACCTGAATCGCCAGCGGCATCA
GCACCTTGTCGCCTTGCGTATAATATTTGCCCATGGTGAAAACGGGGGCGAAGAAGTTGTCCATATTGGC
CACGTTTAAATCAAAACTGGTGAAACTCACCCAGGGATTGGCTGAGACGAAAAACATATTCTCAATAAAC
CCTTTAGGGAAATAGGCCAGGTTTTCACCGTAACACGCCACATCTTGCGAATATATGTGTAGAAACTGCC
GGAAATCGTCGTGGTATTCACTCCAGAGCGATGAAAACGTTTCAGTTTGCTCATGGAAAACGGTGTAACA
AGGGTGAACACTATCCCATATCACCAGCTCACCGTCTTTCATTGCCATACGAAATTCCGGATGAGCATTC
ATCAGGCGGGCAAGAATGTGAATAAAGGCCGGATAAAACTTGTGCTTATTTTTCTTTACGGTCTTTAAAA
AGGCCGTAATATCCAGCTGAACGGTCTGGTTATAGGTACATTGAGCAACTGACTGAAATGCCTCAAAATG
TTCTTTACGATGCCATTGGGATATATCAACGGTGGTATATCCAGTGATTTTTTTCTCCATTTTAGCTTCC
TTAGCTCCTGAAAATCTCGATAACTCAAAAAATACGCCCGGTAGTGATCTTATTTCATTATGGTGAAAGT
TGGAACCTCTTACGTGCCGATCAACGTCTCATTGATACCTGAAACAAAACCCATCGTACGGCCAAGGAAG
TCTCCAATAACTGTGATCCACCACAAGCGCCAGGGTTTTCCCAGTCACGACGTTGTAAAACGACGGCCAG
TCATGCATAATCCGCACGCATCTGGAATAAGGAAGTGCCATTCCGCCTGACCTTAGCGTGCGAACAGCAC
GCTATTGTTGTATCATTACTCGCATCCATTCTCAGGCTGTCTCGTCTCGTCTCCGAGGTCTCAAATGGTG
AGTAAGGGTGAAGCCGTGATTAAAGAGTTCATGCGCTTCAAAGTGCATATGGAGGGCTCAATGAACGGCC
ATGAATTTGAAATTGAAGGTGAAGGAGAAGGCCGTCCGTATGAGGGCACCCAGACCGCCAAACTGAAAGT
CACAAAGGGTGGCCCGCTGCCGTTTTCGTGGGATATTTTATCCCCTCAATTCATGTACGGCAGCCGGGCG
TTTATTAAACACCCGGCGGATATCCCGGATTACTATAAGCAATCTTTTCCAGAAGGCTTTAAATGGGAGC
GCGTGATGAATTTTGAAGACGGAGGTGCTGTTACCGTGACCCAGGACACGAGCTTAGAAGACGGTACCTT
GATCTATAAGGTAAAGCTGCGTGGTACCAATTTCCCGCCGGATGGGCCAGTTATGCAGAAAAAGACTATG
GGCTGGGAAGCATCGACGGAGCGTCTTTACCCCGAAGACGGCGTCCTGAAAGGCGATATTAAAATGGCCC
TGCGACTGAAAGACGGCGGTCGCTACCTTGCAGATTTCAAAACAACGTATAAAGCGAAAAAACCTGTGCA
GATGCCCGGGGCGTACAACGTTGATCGCAAACTAGATATCACTTCACACAACGAAGATTACACGGTAGTC
GAACAGTATGAACGTAGCGAGGGGCGCCATAGCACCGGAGGCATGGATGAACTCTATAAATAAGCTTTGA
GACCACCCCAGGATACATAGATTACCACAACTCCGAGCCCTTCCACCTAGCGTGCTAACCACGCACGCTA
TTGTTGTAT
